>Addgene plasmid #190999 | pBTK1004 (pSL3) | addgene full sequence | sequence record 374993 | Addgene NGS Result
ATGTAATATCTCCTCTGTTTCTGTATAACAGTACTATGTGATTATACCAGCCCCCTCACTACATGTCAAG
AATAAACTGCCAAAGCTGGTCTCAAGGGGCCTGTCAGACCAAGTTTACTCATATATACTTTAGATTGATT
TCTGAAAGCGACCAGGTGCTCGGCGTGGCAAGACTCGCAGCGAACCCGTAGAAAGCCATGCTCCAGCCGC
CCGCATTGGAGAAATTCTTCAAATTCCCGTTGCACATAGCCCGGCAATTCCTTTCCCTGCTCTGCCATAA
GCGCAGCGAATGCCGGGTAATACTCGTCAACGATCTGATAGAGAAGGGTTTGCTCGGGTCGGTGGCTCTG
GTAACGACCAGTATCCCGATCCCGGCTGGCCGTCCTGGCCGCCACATGAGGCATGTTCCGCGTCCTTGCA
ATACTGTGTTTACATACAGTCTATCGCTTAGCGGAAAGTTCTTTTACCCTCAGCCGAAATGCCTGCCGTT
GCTAGACATTGCCAGCCAGTGCCCGTCACTCCCGTACTAACTGTCACGAACCCCTGCAATAACTGTCACG
CCCCCCTGCAATAACTGTCACGAACCCCTGCAATAACTGTCACGCCCCCAAACCTGCAAACCCAGCAGGG
GCGGGGGCTGGCGGGGTGTTGGAAAAATCCATCCATGATTATCTAAGAATAATCCACTAGGCGCGGTTAT
CAGCGCCCTTGTGGGGCGCTGCTGCCCTTGCCCAATATGCCCGGCCAGAGGCCGGATAGCTGGTCTATTC
GCTGCGCTAGGCTACACACCGCCCCACCGCTGCGCGGCAGGGGGAAAGGCGGGCAAAGCCCGCTAAACCC
CACACCAAACCCCGCAGAAATACGCTGGAGCGCTTTTAGCCGCTTTAGCGGCCTTTCCCCCTACCCGAAG
GGTGGGGGCGCGTGTGCAGCCCCGCAGGGCCTGTCTCGGTCGATCATTCAGCCCGGCTCATCCTTCTGGC
GTGGCGGCAGACCGAACAAGGCGCGGTCGTGGTCGCGTTCAAGGTACGCATCCATTGCCGCCATGAGCCG
ATCCTCCGGCCACTCGCTGCTGTTCACCTTGGCCAAAATCATGGCCCCCACCAGCACCTTGCGCCTTGTT
TCGTTCTTGCGCTCTTGCTGCTGTTCCCTTGCCCGCACCCGCTGAATTTCGGCATTGATTCGCGCTCGTT
GTTCTTCGAGCTTGGCCAGCCGATCCGCCGCCTTGTTGCTCCCCTTAACCATCTTGACACCCCATTGTTA
ATGTGCTGTCTCGTAGGCTATCATGGAGGCACAGCGGCGGCAATCCCGACCCTACTTTGTAGGGGAGGGC
GCACTTACCGGTTTCTCTTCGAGAAACTGGCCTAACGGCCACCCTTCGGGCGGTGCGCTCTCCGAGGGCC
ATTGCATGGAGCCGAAAAGCAAAAGCAACAGCGAGGCAGCATGGCGATTTATCACCTTACGGCGAAAACC
GGCAGCAGGTCGGGCGGCCAATCGGCCAGGGCCAAGGCCGACTACATCCAGCGCGAAGGCAAGTATGCCC
GCGACATGGATGAAGTCTTGCACGCCGAATCCGGGCACATGCCGGAGTTCGTCGAGCGGCCCGCCGACTA
CTGGGATGCTGCCGACCTGTATGAACGCGCCAATGGGCGGCTGTTCAAGGAGGTCGAATTTGCCCTGCCG
GTCGAGCTGACCCTCGACCAGCAGAAGGCGCTGGCGTCCGAGTTCGCCCAGCACCTGACCGGTGCCGAGC
GCCTGCCGTATACGCTGGCCATCCATGCCGGTGGCGGCGAGAACCCGCACTGCCACCTGATGATCTCCGA
GCGGATCAATGACGGCATCGAGCGGCCCGCCGCTCAGTGGTTCAAGCGGTACAACGGCAAGACCCCGGAG
AAGGGCGGGGCACAGAAGACCGAAGCGCTCAAGCCCAAGGCATGGCTTGAGCAGACCCGCGAGGCATGGG
CCGACCATGCCAACCGGGCATTAGAGCGGGCTGGCCACGACGCCCGCATTGACCACAGAACACTTGAGGC
GCAGGGCATCGAGCGCCTGCCCGGTGTTCACCTGGGGCCGAACGTGGTGGAGATGGAAGGCCGGGGCATC
CGCACCGACCGGGCAGACGTGGCCCTGAACATCGACACCGCCAACGCCCAGATCATCGACTTACAGGAAT
ACCGGGAGGCAATAGACCATGAACGCAATCGACAGAGTGAAGAAATCCAGAGGCATCAACGAGTTAGCGG
AGCAGATCGAACCGCTGGCCCAGAGCATGGCGACACTGGCCGACGAAGCCCGGCAGGTCATGAGCCAGAC
CCAGCAGGCCAGCGAGGCGCAGGCGGCGGAGTGGCTGAAAGCCCAGCGCCAGACAGGGGCGGCATGGGTG
GAGCTGGCCAAAGAGTTGCGGGAGGTAGCCGCCGAGGTGAGCAGCGCCGCGCAGAGCGCCCGGAGCGCGT
CGCGGGGGTGGCACTGGAAGCTATGGCTAACCGTGATGCTGGCTTCCATGATGCCTACGGTGGTGCTGCT
GATCGCATCGTTGCTCTTGCTCGACCTGACGCCACTGACAACCGAGGACGGCTCGATCTGGCTGCGCTTG
GTGGCCCGATGAAGAACGACAGGACTTTGCAGGCCATAGGCCGACAGCTCAAGGCCATGGGCTGTGAGCG
CTTCGATATCGGCGTCAGGGACGCCACCACCGGCCAGATGATGAACCGGGAATGGTCAGCCGCCGAAGTG
CTCCAGAACACGCCATGGCTCAAGCGGATGAATGCCCAGGGCAATGACGTGTATATCAGGCCCGCCGAGC
AGGAGCGGCATGGTCTGGTGCTGGTGGACGACCTCAGCGAGTTTGACCTGGATGACATGAAAGCCGAGGG
CCGGGAGCCTGCCCTGGTAGTGGAAACCAGCCCGAAGAACTATCAGGCATGGGTCAAGGTGGCCGACGCC
GCAGGCGGTGAACTTCGGGGGCAGATTGCCCGGACGCTGGCCAGCGAGTACGACGCCGACCCGGCCAGCG
CCGACAGCCGCCACTATGGCCGCTTGGCGGGCTTCACCAACCGCAAGGACAAGCACACCACCCGCGCCGG
TTATCAGCCGTGGGTGCTGCTGCGTGAATCCAAGGGCAAGACCGCCACCGCTGGCCCGGCGCTGGTGCAG
CAGGCTGGCCAGCAGATCGAGCAGGCCCAGCGGCAGCAGGAGAAGGCCCGCAGGCTGGCCAGCCTCGAAC
TGCCCGAGCGGCAGCTTAGCCGCCACCGGCGCACGGCGCTGGACGAGTACCGCAGCGAGATGGCCGGGCT
GGTCAAGCGCTTCGGTGATGACCTCAGCAAGTGCGACTTTATCGCCGCGCAGAAGCTGGCCAGCCGGGGC
CGCAGTGCCGAGGAAATCGGCAAGGCCATGGCCGAGGCCAGCCCAGCGCTGGCAGAGCGCAAGCCCGGCC
ACGAAGCGGATTACATCGAGCGCACCGTCAGCAAGGTCATGGGTCTGCCCAGCGTCCAGCTTGCGCGGGC
CGAGCTGGCACGGGCACCGGCACCCCGCCAGCGAGGCATGGACAGGGGCGGGCCAGATTTCAGCATGTAG
TGCTTGCGTTGGTACTCACGCCTGTTATACTATGAGTACTCACGCACAGAAGGGGGTTTTATGGAATACG
AAAAAAGCGCTTCAGGGTCGGTCTACCTGATCAAAAGTGACAAGGGCTATTGGTTGCCCGGTGGCTTTGG
TTATACGTCAAACAAGGCCGAGGCTGGCCGCTTTTCAGTCGCTGATATGGCCAGCCTTAACCTTGACGGC
TGCACCTTGTCCTTGTTCCGCGAAGACAAGCCTTTCGGCCCCGGCAAGTTTCTCGGTGACTGATATGAAA
GACCAAAAGGACAAGCAGACCGGCGACCTGCTGGCCAGCCCTGACGCTGTACGCCAAGCGCGATATGCCG
AGCGCATGAAGGCCAAAGGGATGCGTCAGCGCAAGTTCTGGCTGACCGACGACGAATACGAGGCGCTGCG
CGAGTGCCTGGAAGAACTCAGAGCGGCGCAGGGCGGGGGTAGTGACCCCGCCAGCGCCTAACCACCAACT
GCCTGCAAAGGAGGCAATCAATGGCTACCCATAAGCCTATCAATATTCTGGAGGCGTTCGCAGCAGCGCC
GCCACCGCTGGACTACGTTTTGCCCAACATGGTGGCCGGTACGGTCGGGGCGCTGGTGTCGCCCGGTGGT
GCCGGTAAATCCATGCTGGCCCTGCAACTGGCCGCACAGATTGCAGGCGGGCCGGATCTGCTGGAGGTGG
GCGAACTGCCCACCGGCCCGGTGATCTACCTGCCCGCCGAAGACCCGCCCACCGCCATTCATCACCGCCT
GCACGCCCTTGGGGCGCACCTCAGCGCCGAGGAACGGCAAGCCGTGGCTGACGGCCTGCTGATCCAGCCG
CTGATCGGCAGCCTGCCCAACATCATGGCCCCGGAGTGGTTCGACGGCCTCAAGCGCGCCGCCGAGGGCC
GCCGCCTGATGGTGCTGGACACGCTGCGCCGGTTCCACATCGAGGAAGAAAACGCCAGCGGCCCCATGGC
CCAGGTCATCGGTCGCATGGAGGCCATCGCCGCCGATACCGGGTGCTCTATCGTGTTCCTGCACCATGCC
AGCAAGGGCGCGGCCATGATGGGCGCAGGCGACCAGCAGCAGGCCAGCCGGGGCAGCTCGGTACTGGTCG
ATAACATCCGCTGGCAGTCCTACCTGTCGAGCATGACCAGCGCCGAGGCCGAGGAATGGGGTGTGGACGA
CGACCAGCGCCGGTTCTTCGTCCGCTTCGGTGTGAGCAAGGCCAACTATGGCGCACCGTTCGCTGATCGG
TGGTTCAGGCGGCATGACGGCGGGGTGCTCAAGCCCGCCGTGCTGGAGAGGCAGCGCAAGAGCAAGGGGG
TGCCCCGTGGTGAAGCCTAAGAACAAGCACAGCCTCAGCCACGTCCGGCACGACCCGGCGCACTGTCTGG
CCCCCGGCCTGTTCCGTGCCCTCAAGCGGGGCGAGCGCAAGCGCAGCAAGCTGGACGTGACGTATGACTA
CGGCGACGGCAAGCGGATCGAGTTCAGCGGCCCGGAGCCGCTGGGCGCTGATGATCTGCGCATCCTGCAA
GGGCTGGTGGCCATGGCTGGGCCTAATGGCCTAGTGCTTGGCCCGGAACCCAAGACCGAAGGCGGACGGC
AGCTCCGGCTGTTCCTGGAACCCAAGTGGGAGGCCGTCACCGCTGATGCCATGGTGGTCAAAGGTAGCTA
TCGGGCGCTGGCAAAGGAAATCGGGGCAGAGGTCGATAGTGGTGGGGCGCTCAAGCACATACAGGACTGC
ATCGAGCGCCTTTGGAAGGTATCCATCATCGCCCAGAATGGCCGCAAGCGGCAGGGGTTTCGGCTGCTGT
CGGAGTACGCCAGCGACGAGGCGGACGGGCGCCTGTACGTGGCCCTGAACCCCTTGATCGCGCAGGCCGT
CATGGGTGGCGGCCAGCATGTGCGCATCAGCATGGACGAGGTGCGGGCGCTGGACAGCGAAACCGCCCGC
CTGCTGCACCAGCGGCTGTGTGGCTGGATCGACCCCGGCAAAACCGGCAAGGCTTCCATAGATACCTTGT
GCGGCTATGTCTGGCCGTCAGAGGCCAGTGGTTCGACCATGCGCAAGCGCCGCCAGCGGGTGCGCGAGGC
GTTGCCGGAGCTGGTCGCGCTGGGCTGGACGGTAACCGAGTTCGCGGCGGGCAAGTACGACATCACCCGG
CCCAAGGCGGCAGGCTGACTCACGTTAAGGGATTTTGGTCATGAACAGCAATGGATCGAATTGACATAAG
CCTGTTCGGTTCGTAAACTGTAATGCAAGTAGCGTATGCGCTCACGCAACTGGTCCAGAACCTTGACCGA
ACGCAGCGGTGGTAACGGCGCAGTGGCGGTTTTCATGGCTTGTTATGACTGTTTTTTTGTACAGTCTATG
CCTCGGGCATCCAAGCAGCAAGCGCGTTACGCCGTGGGTCGATGTTTGATGTTATGGAGCAGCAACGATG
TTACGCAGCAGCAACGATGTTACGCAGCAGGGCAGTCGCCCTAAAACAAAGTTAGGTGGCTCAAGTATGG
GCATCATTCGCACATGTAGGCTCGGCCCTGACCAAGTCAAATCCATGCGGGCTGCTCTTGATCTTTTCGG
TCGTGAGTTCGGAGACGTAGCCACCTACTCCCAACATCAGCCGGACTCCGATTACCTCGGGAACTTGCTC
CGTAGTAAGACATTCATCGCGCTTGCTGCCTTCGACCAAGAAGCGGTTGTTGGCGCTCTCGCGGCTTACG
TTCTGCCCAAGTTTGAGCAGCCGCGTAGTGAGATCTATATCTATGATCTCGCAGTCTCCGGCGAGCACCG
GAGGCAGGGCATTGCCACCGCGCTCATCAATCTCCTCAAGCATGAGGCCAACGCGCTTGGTGCTTATGTG
ATCTACGTGCAAGCAGATTACGGTGACGATCCCGCAGTGGCTCTCTATACAAAGTTGGGCATACGGGAAG
AAGTGATGCACTTTGATATCGACCCAAGTACCGCCACCTAACAATTCGTTCAAGCCGAGATCGGCTTCCC
GGCCGCGGAGTTGTTCGGTAAATTGTCACAACGCCGCGGCCAATTCGATCTAGAATTCCATTGAGTAAGT
TTTTAAGCACATCAGCTTCAAAAGCGCTCTGAAGTTCCTAGCGGCCGCTCGGTGAGACCGACTTATAAAC
GCAGAAAGGCCCACCCGAAGGTGAGCCAGTGTGACTCTAGTAGAGAGCGTTCACCGACAAACAACAGATA
AAACGAAAGGCCCAGTCTTTCGACTGAGCCTTTCGTTTTATTTGATGCCTGGAGATCCTTATATTAAGCG
CCGGTGGAGTGACGACCTTCAGCACGTTCGTACTGTTCAACGATGGTGTAGTCTTCGTTGTGGGAGGTGA
TGTCCAGTTTGATGTCGGTTTTGTAAGCACCCGGCAGCTGAACCGGTTTTTTAGCCATGTAGGTGGTTTT
AACTTCAGCGTCGTAGTGACCACCGTCTTTCAGTTTCAGACGCATTTTGATTTCACCTTTCAGAGCACCG
TCTTCCGGGTACATACGTTCGGTGGAAGCTTCCCAACCCATGGTTTTTTTCTGCATAACCGGACCGTCGG
ACGGGAAGTTGGTACCACGCAGTTTAACTTTGTAGATGAACTCACCGTCTTGCAGGGAGGAGTCCTGGGT
AACGGTAACAACACCACCGTCTTCGAAGTTCATAACACGTTCCCATTTGAAACCTTCCGGGAAGGACAGT
TTCAGGTAGTCCGGGATGTCAGCCGGGTGTTTAACGTAAGCTTTGGAACCGTACTGGAACTGCGGGGACA
GGATGTCCCAAGCGAACGGCAGCGGACCACCTTTGGTAACTTTCAGTTTAGCGGTCTGGGTACCTTCGTA
CGGACGACCTTCACCTTCACCTTCGATTTCGAACTCGTGACCGTTAACGGAACCTTCCATACGAACTTTG
AAACGCATGAACTCTTTGATAACGTCTTCGGAGGAAGCCAT
Features (pLannotate 1.2.2; 13 found; start..end, strand, type, name):
    537..931     -  rep_origin     RSF1010 oriV: replication origin of the broad-host-range plasmid RSF1010; requires the RSF1010 RepA/B/C proteins for replication (Scholz et al., 1989)
    961..1242    -  CDS            mobC: MOBC_ECOLX - Protein predicted: Swiss-Prot protein existence level 4. This protein is essential to promote the specific transfer of the plasmid in the presence of conjugative plasmids. From Escherichia coli.
   1273..1360    +  oriT           RSF1010 oriT: origin of transfer of the broad-host-range plasmid RSF1010 (Scholz et al., 1989)
   2189..2599    +  CDS            mobB: MOBB2_ECOLX - Protein predicted: Swiss-Prot protein existence level 4. This protein is essential to promote the specific transfer of the plasmid in the presence of conjugative plasmids. From Escherichia coli.
   2599..3570    +  CDS            RSF1010 RepB: replication protein B of the broad-host-range plasmid RSF1010 (Scholz et al., 1989); repB
   4013..4087    +  ncRNA          Plasmid R1162: Accession: RF00043 - R1162-like plasmid antisense RNA
   4081..4920    +  CDS            RSF1010 RepA: replication protein A of the broad-host-range plasmid RSF1010 (Scholz et al., 1989); repA
   4907..5758    +  CDS            RSF1010 RepC (fragment): replication protein C of the broad-host-range plasmid RSF1010 (Scholz et al., 1989); repC
   5801..5829    +  promoter       Pc promoter: intI1 (promoter lies within the coding sequence); class 1 integron promoter
   6018..6551    +  CDS            GmR: gentamycin acetyltransferase; aacC1; confers resistance to gentamycin
   6720..6747    -  terminator     T7Te terminator: phage T7 early transcription terminator
   6763..6834    -  terminator     rrnB T1 terminator: transcription terminator T1 from the E. coli rrnB gene
   6857..7531    -  CDS            mRFP1: mRFP1 is a basic (constitutively fluorescent) red fluorescent protein published in 2002, derived from Discosoma sp.. It is reported to be a somewhat slowly-maturing monomer with low acid sensitivity.
