[The description below was written by a language model from this plasmid's Addgene catalogue record and pLannotate feature annotations shown in this document.]
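Description:
pBTK1004 (pSL3) is a low-copy, broad-host-range bacterial expression plasmid built on the pBTK402 backbone and belonging to the Pathfinder toolkit for engineering newly isolated, non-model bacteria. Replication depends on the RSF1010 system: the annotated sequence carries the RSF1010 oriV together with the repA, repB and repC genes (repC is annotated as a fragment) whose products drive replication from that origin largely independently of host factors, which is what allows maintenance across many Gram-negative species. An R1162-like antisense RNA involved in regulating the replicon is also detected. The RSF1010 oriT and the mobB and mobC mobilisation genes are present, so the plasmid can be transferred by conjugation when a helper supplies the conjugative machinery. Selection is by gentamicin, through the aacC1 acetyltransferase gene (GmR) expressed from a class 1 integron Pc promoter.

The payload is the mRFP1 coding sequence (the iGEM part BBa_E1010, originally from Discosoma sp.), described by the depositor as a red chromoprotein because strong expression visibly colours colonies as well as making them fluorescent. According to the catalogue entry it is driven by the constitutive synthetic CP25 promoter, although this promoter was not picked up in the automated feature table. The reading frame is followed by tandem rrnB T1 and T7Te terminators that insulate the cassette. The insert was assembled through BsmBI sites that were destroyed in the process, consistent with Golden Gate-style assembly. The plasmid provides a visual reporter for testing whether an RSF1010 origin, gentamicin selection and conjugative delivery function in a given bacterial isolate.
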