Addgene plasmid #190999: pBTK1004 (pSL3)
Purpose: Expresses red chromoprotein on a broad host range RSF1010 origin plasmid
Depositing lab: Jeffrey Barrick. Depositing organization: University of Texas at Austin. Publication: The Pathfinder plasmid toolkit for genetically engineering newly isolated bacteria enables the study of Drosophila-colonizing Orbaceae. Elston KM, Phillips LE, Leonard SP, Young E, Holley JC, Ahsanullah T, McReynolds B, Moran NA, Barrick JE. ISME Commun. 2023 May 24;3(1):49. doi: 10.1038/s43705-023-00255-3. PubMed 37225918.
Backbone
  Vector backbone: pBTK402
  Backbone size w/o insert (bp): 7023
  Vector type: Bacterial Expression, Synthetic Biology
Growth in bacteria
  Bacterial resistance: Gentamicin, 10 μg/mL
  Growth temperature: 37°C
  Growth strain: DH5alpha
  Copy number: Low Copy
Gene/Insert
  Gene/Insert name: red chromoprotein (alt names: mRFP1; BBa_E1010)
  Species: Discosoma sp.
  Insert size (bp): 682
  Promoter: CP25
  Cloning method: Restriction Enzyme; 5′ cloning site BsmBI-v2 (destroyed during cloning); 3′ cloning site BsmBI-v2 (destroyed during cloning)
Resource information
  A portion of this plasmid was derived from a plasmid made by: IGEM registry, Bba_E1010
Terms and licenses: Academic/Nonprofit Terms; Industry Terms: Not Available to Industry
Depositor comments: Please visit https://www.biorxiv.org/content/10.1101/2023.02.15.528778v1 for bioRxiv preprint.
How to cite: pBTK1004 (pSL3) was a gift from Jeffrey Barrick (Addgene plasmid # 190999 ; http://n2t.net/addgene:190999 ; RRID:Addgene_190999)
